>Addgene plasmid #231887 | pDest17_Med15 | addgene full sequence | sequence record 460788 | Addgene NGS Result
AGATCTCGATCCCGCGAAATTAATACGACTCACTATAGGGAGACCACAACGGTTTCCCTCTAGAAATAAT
TTTGTTTAACTTTAAGAAGGAGATATACATATGTCGTACTACCATCACCATCACCATCACCTCGAATCAA
CAAGTTTGTACAAAAAAGCAGGCTTCGAGAACCTGTATTTTCAGGGTAGCCAGGATAAAGATACCCTGAG
CAATGCAGAACGTGCCAAAAATGTTAATGGTCTGCTGCAGGTTCTGATGGATATTAACACCCTGAATGGT
GGTAGCAGCGATACCGCAGATAAAATTCGTATTCACGCCAAAAACTTTGAAGCAGCACTGTTTGCAAAAA
GCAGCAGCAAAAAAGAATACATGGATAGCATGAACGAAAAGGTTGCCGTTATGCGCAATACCTATAACAC
CCGTAAAAATGCAGTTACCGCAGCAGCAGCCAATAATAACATTAAACCGGTTGAACAGCACCACATCAAC
AATCTGAAAAATAGCGGTAATAGCGCCAACAACATGAACGTGAATATGAATCTGAATCCGCAGATGTTTC
TGAATCAGCAGGCACAGGCACGTCAGCAGGTTGCACAGCAGCTGCGTAATCAGCAGCAACAACAACAGCA
ACAGCAACAACAGCAGCGTCGCCAGCTGACTCCTCAACAGCAGCAGCTGGTGAACCAGATGAAAGTTGCA
CCGATTCCGAAACAACTGCTGCAGCGTATTCCGAATATTCCGCCTAACATTAATACCTGGCAGCAGGTTA
CCGCACTGGCACAGCAGAAACTGCTGACACCGCAGGATATGGAAGCAGCCAAAGAAGTGTACAAAATTCA
TCAGCAACTGCTGTTTAAAGCACGTCTGCAGCAGCAGCAGGCCCAGGCTCAGGCACAAGCGAATAACAAT
AACAATGGCCTGCCGCAGAATGGCAATATCAACAACAATATTAACATCCCGCAGCAACAGCAGATGCAGC
CTCCGAATAGCAGCGCAAATAACAATCCGCTTCAGCAGCAGAGCAGTCAGAATACCGTTCCGAATGTGCT
GAATCAGATTAACCAGATTTTTAGCCCTGAAGAACAGCGTAGCCTGCTGCAAGAAGCAATTGAAACCTGC
AAAAACTTCGAAAAAACACAGCTGGGTAGCACCATGACCGAACCGGTGAAACAGAGCTTTATTCGCAAAT
ACATTAATCAGAAAGCCCTGCGTAAAATTCAGGCACTGCGTGATGTGAAAAATAACAACAATGCCAACAA
TAACGGCAGCAATCTGCAGCGTGCACAGAATGTTCCGATGAACATTATTCAGCAGCAGCAGCAACAGAAC
ACCAATAATAACGATACCATTGCAACCAGCGCAACCCCGAATGCAGCAGCCTTTAGCCAGCAACAAAATG
CAAGCAGTAAACTGTATCAGATGCAACAGCAGCAACAGGCACAAGCACAGGCGCAGGCCCAAGCGCAAGC
TCAAGCACAAGCCCAGGCACAGGCGCAGGCAGCACAAGCAGCACAGGCGCAAGCGCAAGCCCAGGCGCAG
GCTCAAGCCCAGGCACAAGCCCAAGCTCAAGCGCAGGCGCAAGCACAGGCTCAGGCCCAGGCACAGGCAC
AGGCGCATGCACAGCATCAGCCGAGCCAGCAGCCTCAGCAAGCCCAGCAGCAACCGAATCCGCTGCATGG
TCTGACCCCGACCGCAAAAGATGTTGAAGTTATTAAACAGCTGAGTCTGGATGCCAGCAAAACCAATCTG
CGTCTGACCGATGTTACCAATAGCCTGTCAAATGAAGAAAAAGAAAAAATCAAAATGAAACTGAAACAGG
GCCAGAAACTGTTTGTTCAGGTTAGCAATTTTGCACCGCAGGTTTATATCATCACCAAAAACGAGAACTT
TCTGAAAGAGGTTTTTCAGCTGCGCATCTTCGTTAAAGAAATCCTGGAAAAATGTGCCGAAGGCATCTTT
GTTGTTAAACTGGATACCGTTGATCGCCTGATCATCAAATATCAGAAATATTGGGAAAGCATGCGCATTC
AGATCCTGCGTCGTCAGGCAATTCTGCGTCAACAACAACAAATGGCAAATAACAACGGTAATCCGGGTAC
AACCAGCACCGGTAACAACAATAACATTGCAACCCAGCAGAACATGCAGTAAGACCCAGCTTTCTTGTAC
AAAGTGGTTGATTCGAGGCTGCTAACAAAGCCCGAAAGGAAGCTGAGTTGGCTGCTGCCACCGCTGAGCA
ATAACTAGCATAACCCCTTGGGGCCTCTAAACGGGTCTTGAGGGGTTTTTTGCTGAAAGGAGGAACTATA
TCCGGATATCCACAGGACGGGTGTGGTCGCCATGATCGCGTAGTCGATAGTGGCTCCAAGTAGCGAAGCG
AGCAGGACTGGGCGGCGGCCAAAGCGGTCGGACAGTGCTCCGAGAACGGGTGCGCATAGAAATTGCATCA
ACGCATATAGCGCTAGCAGCACGCCATAGTGACTGGCGATGCTGTCGGAATGGACGATATCCCGCAAGAG
GCCCGGCAGTACCGGCATAACCAAGCCTATGCCTACAGCATCCAGGGTGACGGTGCCGAGGATGACGATG
AGCGCATTGTTAGATTTCATACACGGTGCCTGACTGCGTTAGCAATTTAACTGTGATAAACTACCGCATT
AAAGCTTATCGATGATAAGCTGTCAAACATGAGAATTCTTGAAGACGAAAGGGCCTCGTGATACGCCTAT
TTTTATAGGTTAATGTCATGATAATAATGGTTTCTTAGACGTCAGGTGGCACTTTTCGGGGAAATGTGCG
CGGAACCCCTATTTGTTTATTTTTCTAAATACATTCAAATATGTATCCGCTCATGAGACAATAACCCTGA
TAAATGCTTCAATAATATTGAAAAAGGAAGAGTATGAGTATTCAACATTTCCGTGTCGCCCTTATTCCCT
TTTTTGCGGCATTTTGCCTTCCTGTTTTTGCTCACCCAGAAACGCTGGTGAAAGTAAAAGATGCTGAAGA
TCAGTTGGGTGCACGAGTGGGTTACATCGAACTGGATCTCAACAGCGGTAAGATCCTTGAGAGTTTTCGC
CCCGAAGAACGTTTTCCAATGATGAGCACTTTTAAAGTTCTGCTATGTGGCGCGGTATTATCCCGTGTTG
ACGCCGGGCAAGAGCAACTCGGTCGCCGCATACACTATTCTCAGAATGACTTGGTTGAGTACTCACCAGT
CACAGAAAAGCATCTTACGGATGGCATGACAGTAAGAGAATTATGCAGTGCTGCCATAACCATGAGTGAT
AACACTGCGGCCAACTTACTTCTGACAACGATCGGAGGACCGAAGGAGCTAACCGCTTTTTTGCACAACA
TGGGGGATCATGTAACTCGCCTTGATCGTTGGGAACCGGAGCTGAATGAAGCCATACCAAACGACGAGCG
TGACACCACGATGCCTGCAGCAATGGCAACAACGTTGCGCAAACTATTAACTGGCGAACTACTTACTCTA
GCTTCCCGGCAACAATTAATAGACTGGATGGAGGCGGATAAAGTTGCAGGACCACTTCTGCGCTCGGCCC
TTCCGGCTGGCTGGTTTATTGCTGATAAATCTGGAGCCGGTGAGCGTGGGTCTCGCGGTATCATTGCAGC
ACTGGGGCCAGATGGTAAGCCCTCCCGTATCGTAGTTATCTACACGACGGGGAGTCAGGCAACTATGGAT
GAACGAAATAGACAGATCGCTGAGATAGGTGCCTCACTGATTAAGCATTGGTAACTGTCAGACCAAGTTT
ACTCATATATACTTTAGATTGATTTAAAACTTCATTTTTAATTTAAAAGGATCTAGGTGAAGATCCTTTT
TGATAATCTCATGACCAAAATCCCTTAACGTGAGTTTTCGTTCCACTGAGCGTCAGACCCCGTAGAAAAG
ATCAAAGGATCTTCTTGAGATCCTTTTTTTCTGCGCGTAATCTGCTGCTTGCAAACAAAAAAACCACCGC
TACCAGCGGTGGTTTGTTTGCCGGATCAAGAGCTACCAACTCTTTTTCCGAAGGTAACTGGCTTCAGCAG
AGCGCAGATACCAAATACTGTCCTTCTAGTGTAGCCGTAGTTAGGCCACCACTTCAAGAACTCTGTAGCA
CCGCCTACATACCTCGCTCTGCTAATCCTGTTACCAGTGGCTGCTGCCAGTGGCGATAAGTCGTGTCTTA
CCGGGTTGGACTCAAGACGATAGTTACCGGATAAGGCGCAGCGGTCGGGCTGAACGGGGGGTTCGTGCAC
ACAGCCCAGCTTGGAGCGAACGACCTACACCGAACTGAGATACCTACAGCGTGAGCTATGAGAAAGCGCC
ACGCTTCCCGAAGGGAGAAAGGCGGACAGGTATCCGGTAAGCGGCAGGGTCGGAACAGGAGAGCGCACGA
GGGAGCTTCCAGGGGGAAACGCCTGGTATCTTTATAGTCCTGTCGGGTTTCGCCACCTCTGACTTGAGCG
TCGATTTTTGTGATGCTCGTCAGGGGGGCGGAGCCTATGGAAAAACGCCAGCAACGCGGCCTTTTTACGG
TTCCTGGCCTTTTGCTGGCCTTTTGCTCACATGTTCTTTCCTGCGTTATCCCCTGATTCTGTGGATAACC
GTATTACCGCCTTTGAGTGAGCTGATACCGCTCGCCGCAGCCGAACGACCGAGCGCAGCGAGTCAGTGAG
CGAGGAAGCGGAAGAGCGCCTGATGCGGTATTTTCTCCTTACGCATCTGTGCGGTATTTCACACCGCAAT
GGTGCACTCTCAGTACAATCTGCTCTGATGCCGCATAGTTAAGCCAGTATACACTCCGCTATCGCTACGT
GACTGGGTCATGGCTGCGCCCCGACACCCGCCAACACCCGCTGACGCGCCCTGACGGGCTTGTCTGCTCC
CGGCATCCGCTTACAGACAAGCTGTGACCGTCTCCGGGAGCTGCATGTGTCAGAGGTTTTCACCGTCATC
ACCGAAACGCGCGAGGCAGCTGCGGTAAAGCTCATCAGCGTGGTCGTGAAGCGATTCACAGATGTCTGCC
TGTTCATCCGCGTCCAGCTCGTTGAGTTTCTCCAGAAGCGTTAATGTCTGGCTTCTGATAAAGCGGGCCA
TGTTAAGGGCGGTTTTTTCCTGTTTGGTCACTGATGCCTCCGTGTAAGGGGGATTTCTGTTCATGGGGGT
AATGATACCGATGAAACGAGAGAGGATGCTCACGATACGGGTTACTGATGATGAACATGCCCGGTTACTG
GAACGTTGTGAGGGTAAACAACTGGCGGTATGGATGCGGCGGGACCAGAGAAAAATCACTCAGGGTCAAT
GCCAGCGCTTCGTTAATACAGATGTAGGTGTTCCACAGGGTAGCCAGCAGCATCCTGCGATGCAGATCCG
GAACATAATGGTGCAGGGCGCTGACTTCCGCGTTTCCAGACTTTACGAAACACGGAAACCGAAGACCATT
CATGTTGTTGCTCAGGTCGCAGACGTTTTGCAGCAGCAGTCGCTTCACGTTCGCTCGCGTATCGGTGATT
CATTCTGCTAACCAGTAAGGCAACCCCGCCAGCCTAGCCGGGTCCTCAACGACAGGAGCACGATCATGCG
CACCCGTGGCCAGGACCCAACGCTGCCCGAGATGCGCCGCGTGCGGCTGCTGGAGATGGCGGACGCGATG
GATATGTTCTGCCAAGGGTTGGTTTGCGCATTCACAGTTCTCCGCAAGAATTGATTGGCTCCAATTCTTG
GAGTGGTGAATCCGTTAGCGAGGTGCCGCCGGCTTCCATTCAGGTCGAGGTGGCCCGGCTCCATGCACCG
CGACGCAACGCGGGGAGGCAGACAAGGTATAGGGCGGCGCCTACAATCCATGCCAACCCGTTCCATGTGC
TCGCCGAGGCGGCATAAATCGCCGTGACGATCAGCGGTCCAATGATCGAAGTTAGGCTGGTAAGAGCCGC
GAGCGATCCTTGAAGCTGTCCCTGATGGTCGTCATCTACCTGCCTGGACAGCATGGCCTGCAACGCGGGC
ATCCCGATGCCGCCGGAAGCGAGAAGAATCATAATGGGGAAGGCCATCCAGCCTCGCGTCGCGAACGCCA
GCAAGACGTAGCCCAGCGCGTCGGCCGCCATGCCGGCGATAATGGCCTGCTTCTCGCCGAAACGTTTGGT
GGCGGGACCAGTGACGAAGGCTTGAGCGAGGGCGTGCAAGATTCCGAATACCGCAAGCGACAGGCCGATC
ATCGTCGCGCTCCAGCGAAAGCGGTCCTCGCCGAAAATGACCCAGAGCGCTGCCGGCACCTGTCCTACGA
GTTGCATGATAAAGAAGACAGTCATAAGTGCGGCGACGATAGTCATGCCCCGCGCCCACCGGAAGGAGCT
GACTGGGTTGAAGGCTCTCAAGGGCATCGGTCGATCGACGCTCTCCCTTATGCGACTCCTGCATTAGGAA
GCAGCCCAGTAGTAGGTTGAGGCCGTTGAGCACCGCCGCCGCAAGGAATGGTGCATGCAAGGAGATGGCG
CCCAACAGTCCCCCGGCCACGGGGCCTGCCACCATACCCACGCCGAAACAAGCGCTCATGAGCCCGAAGT
GGCGAGCCCGATCTTCCCCATCGGTGATGTCGGCGATATAGGCGCCAGCAACCGCACCTGTGGCGCCGGT
GATGCCGGCCACGATGCGTCCGGCGTAGAGGATCG
Features (pLannotate 1.2.2; 18 found; start..end, strand, type, name):
     21..39      +  promoter       T7 promoter: promoter for bacteriophage T7 RNA polymerase
     71..93      +  RBS            RBS: efficient ribosome binding site from bacteriophage T7 gene 10 (Olins and Rangwala, 1989)
    111..131     +  CDS            8xHis (fragment): 8xHis affinity tag
    140..164     +  protein_bind   attB1: mutant version of attB; recombination site for the Gateway® BP reaction BP Clonase™
    170..186     +  CDS            TEV site (fragment): tobacco etch virus (TEV) protease recognition and cleavage site
    191..2146    +  CDS            GAL11 (fragment): MED15_YEAST - Also known as ABE1 From Saccharomyces cerevisiae (strain ATCC 204508 / S288c) (Baker's yeast).
   2154..2178    -  protein_bind   attB2: mutant version of attB; recombination site for the Gateway® BP reaction BP Clonase™
   2188..2237    +  CDS            SET1 (fragment): solubility-enhancement tag derived from T7 phage gene 10B
   2245..2292    +  terminator     T7 terminator: transcription terminator for bacteriophage T7 RNA polymerase
   2318..2610    -  CDS            TcR (fragment): tetracycline efflux protein; tet; confers resistance to tetracycline
   2658..2686    -  promoter       tet promoter: E. coli promoter for tetracycline efflux protein gene
   2799..2903    +  promoter       AmpR promoter: bla
   2904..3764    +  CDS            AmpR: β-lactamase; bla; confers resistance to ampicillin, carbenicillin, and related antibiotics
   3935..4523    +  rep_origin     ori: high-copy-number ColE1/pMB1/pBR322/pUC origin of replication
   4709..4848    -  misc_feature   bom: basis of mobility region from pBR322
   4950..5141    -  CDS            rop: Rop protein, which maintains plasmids at low copy number; rop
   5158..5538    +  CDS            YPB1_ECOLX: Protein predicted: Swiss-Prot protein existence level 4. From Escherichia coli.
   5780..6684    -  CDS            TcR (fragment): tetracycline efflux protein; tet; confers resistance to tetracycline
