[The description below was written by a language model from this plasmid's Addgene catalogue record and pLannotate feature annotations shown in this document.]
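Description:
pDest17_Med15 is a bacterial expression plasmid built on the Gateway destination vector pDEST17, carrying a coding sequence from the Saccharomyces cerevisiae Mediator subunit Med15 (also called Gal11). The sequenced plasmid is about 6.7 kb. It replicates in E. coli from a pBR322-type ColE1/pMB1 origin that is accompanied by the rop gene and the bom mobility region, consistent with the catalogue's low-copy designation. Selection is by ampicillin through the β-lactamase gene under its own promoter. Fragments of the tetracycline efflux gene and its promoter are also annotated, but these are truncated pBR322 remnants rather than a usable marker.

The expression cassette is driven by the T7 promoter with the phage T7 gene 10 ribosome binding site, followed by an N-terminal polyhistidine tag (recorded as 6xHis), an attB1 site, a TEV protease recognition site and then the Med15 open reading frame. An attB2 site and the T7 terminator close the cassette. The attB sites are the scars left by Gateway recombination of the insert into the destination vector. The TEV site lies between attB1 and the insert, so protease cleavage should remove both the His tag and the attB1-encoded linker after affinity purification. The Med15 annotation spans roughly 2 kb and is flagged as a fragment, suggesting a partial rather than full-length protein, though the record does not give the boundaries. The stated purpose mentions "Gcn4 Med15", but no Gcn4 sequence is annotated. Because transcription depends on T7 RNA polymerase, the depositors recommend a BL21 pLysS strain for producing recombinant protein. The associated work concerns condensates and soluble complexes in transcription factor function.
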