Addgene plasmid #231887: pDest17_Med15
Purpose: Bacterial expression of N-terminally 6His tagged Gcn4 Med15
Depositing lab: Aseem Ansari & Tanja Mittag. Depositing organization: St. Jude Children's Research Hospital. Publication: Reconciling competing models on the roles of condensates and soluble complexes in transcription factor function. Bremer A, Lang WH, Kempen RP, Sweta K, Taylor AB, Borgia MB, Ansari AZ, Mittag T. bioRxiv [Preprint]. 2024 Nov 22:2024.11.21.624739. doi: 10.1101/2024.11.21.624739. PubMed 39605529.
Backbone
  Vector backbone: pDest17
  Backbone manufacturer: Invtirogen
  Vector type: Bacterial Expression
Growth in bacteria
  Bacterial resistance: Ampicillin, 100 μg/mL
  Growth temperature: 37°C
  Growth strain: DH5alpha
  Copy number: Low Copy
Gene/Insert
  Gene/Insert name: Med15
  Species: S. cerevisiae (budding yeast)
  Promoter: T7
  Tag / fusion protein: 6xHis, TEV cleavage site (N terminal on backbone)
  Cloning method: Gateway Cloning
Terms and licenses: Academic/Nonprofit Terms; Industry Terms: Not Available to Industry
Depositor comments: The depositing lab recommends using BL21_pLysS strain for protein expression and purification. Please visit https://doi.org/10.1101/2024.11.21.624739 for bioRxiv preprint.
How to cite: pDest17_Med15 was a gift from Aseem Ansari & Tanja Mittag (Addgene plasmid # 231887 ; http://n2t.net/addgene:231887 ; RRID:Addgene_231887)
