>Addgene plasmid #231887 | pDest17_Med15 | depositor partial sequence | sequence record 455718 | Orf Sequence
GGTAGCCAGGATAAAGATACCCTGAGCAATGCAGAACGTGCCAAAAATGTTAATGGTCTGCTGCAGGTTC
TGATGGATATTAACACCCTGAATGGTGGTAGCAGCGATACCGCAGATAAAATTCGTATTCACGCCAAAAA
CTTTGAAGCAGCACTGTTTGCAAAAAGCAGCAGCAAAAAAGAATACATGGATAGCATGAACGAAAAGGTT
GCCGTTATGCGCAATACCTATAACACCCGTAAAAATGCAGTTACCGCAGCAGCAGCCAATAATAACATTA
AACCGGTTGAACAGCACCACATCAACAATCTGAAAAATAGCGGTAATAGCGCCAACAACATGAACGTGAA
TATGAATCTGAATCCGCAGATGTTTCTGAATCAGCAGGCACAGGCACGTCAGCAGGTTGCACAGCAGCTG
CGTAATCAGCAGCAACAACAACAGCAACAGCAACAACAGCAGCGTCGCCAGCTGACTCCTCAACAGCAGC
AGCTGGTGAACCAGATGAAAGTTGCACCGATTCCGAAACAACTGCTGCAGCGTATTCCGAATATTCCGCC
TAACATTAATACCTGGCAGCAGGTTACCGCACTGGCACAGCAGAAACTGCTGACACCGCAGGATATGGAA
GCAGCCAAAGAAGTGTACAAAATTCATCAGCAACTGCTGTTTAAAGCACGTCTGCAGCAGCAGCAGGCCC
AGGCTCAGGCACAAGCGAATAACAATAACAATGGCCTGCCGCAGAATGGCAATATCAACAACAATATTAA
CATCCCGCAGCAACAGCAGATGCAGCCTCCGAATAGCAGCGCAAATAACAATCCGCTTCAGCAGCAGAGC
AGTCAGAATACCGTTCCGAATGTGCTGAATCAGATTAACCAGATTTTTAGCCCTGAAGAACAGCGTAGCC
TGCTGCAAGAAGCAATTGAAACCTGCAAAAACTTCGAAAAAACACAGCTGGGTAGCACCATGACCGAACC
GGTGAAACAGAGCTTTATTCGCAAATACATTAATCAGAAAGCCCTGCGTAAAATTCAGGCACTGCGTGAT
GTGAAAAATAACAACAATGCCAACAATAACGGCAGCAATCTGCAGCGTGCACAGAATGTTCCGATGAACA
TTATTCAGCAGCAGCAGCAACAGAACACCAATAATAACGATACCATTGCAACCAGCGCAACCCCGAATGC
AGCAGCCTTTAGCCAGCAACAAAATGCAAGCAGTAAACTGTATCAGATGCAACAGCAGCAACAGGCACAA
GCACAGGCGCAGGCCCAAGCGCAAGCTCAAGCACAAGCCCAGGCACAGGCGCAGGCAGCACAAGCAGCAC
AGGCGCAAGCGCAAGCCCAGGCGCAGGCTCAAGCCCAGGCACAAGCCCAAGCTCAAGCGCAGGCGCAAGC
ACAGGCTCAGGCCCAGGCACAGGCACAGGCGCATGCACAGCATCAGCCGAGCCAGCAGCCTCAGCAAGCC
CAGCAGCAACCGAATCCGCTGCATGGTCTGACCCCGACCGCAAAAGATGTTGAAGTTATTAAACAGCTGA
GTCTGGATGCCAGCAAAACCAATCTGCGTCTGACCGATGTTACCAATAGCCTGTCAAATGAAGAAAAAGA
AAAAATCAAAATGAAACTGAAACAGGGCCAGAAACTGTTTGTTCAGGTTAGCAATTTTGCACCGCAGGTT
TATATCATCACCAAAAACGAGAACTTTCTGAAAGAGGTTTTTCAGCTGCGCATCTTCGTTAAAGAAATCC
TGGAAAAATGTGCCGAAGGCATCTTTGTTGTTAAACTGGATACCGTTGATCGCCTGATCATCAAATATCA
GAAATATTGGGAAAGCATGCGCATTCAGATCCTGCGTCGTCAGGCAATTCTGCGTCAACAACAACAAATG
GCAAATAACAACGGTAATCCGGGTACAACCAGCACCGGTAACAACAATAACATTGCAACCCAGCAGAACA
TGCAG
